Addgene plasmid #12718: DCT.VV.Orf30
Purpose: This plasmid was designed for screening purposes and may contain discrepancies relative to the current canonical GenBank version of the gene.
Depositing lab: Jack Bennink & Jon Yewdell. Depositing organization: National Institute of Allergy and Infectious Diseases (NIAID). Publication: Identification of poxvirus CD8+ T cell determinants to enable rational design and characterization of smallpox vaccines. Tscharke DC, Karupiah G, Zhou J, Palmore T, Irvine KR, Haeryfar SM, Williams S, Sidney J, Sette A, Bennink JR, Yewdell JW. J Exp Med. 2005 January 3; 201(1): 95–104. 10.1084/jem.20041912 PubMed 15623576.
Backbone
  Vector backbone: pcDNA 3.1D V5-His-TOPO
  Backbone manufacturer: Invitrogen
  Backbone size w/o insert (bp): 5514
  Vector type: Mammalian Expression
  Selectable markers: Neomycin (select with G418)
Growth in bacteria
  Bacterial resistance: Ampicillin, 100 μg/mL
  Growth temperature: 37°C
  Growth strain: DH5alpha
  Copy number: High Copy
Gene/Insert
  Gene/Insert name: VV.Orf30 (alt name: VV_WR_087)
  Species: Vaccinia Virus
  Insert size (bp): 1023
  Cloning method: TOPO Cloning; 5′ cloning site TA Cloning (not destroyed); 3′ cloning site TA Cloning (not destroyed)
  Sequencing primers: 5′ Universal T7
Terms and licenses: Academic/Nonprofit Terms; Industry Terms: Not Available to Industry
Depositor comments: Please see the Vaccinia kit page ( https://www.addgene.org/vvorf/ ) for more information. The kit page contains the supplemental VVOrfData spreadsheet, which includes important information about this plasmid. The plasmid and insert names provided here relate only to this library. The name of the ORF (if present) in VACV strain Copenhagen and the name of the ORF (if annotated) in VACV strain WR sequence can be found in VVOrfData spreadsheet. Please note that the amino acid sequence given for each ORF in the spreadsheet may contain some errors. Additionally, changes from the expected sequence may be present in these plasmids. Please see Addgene's quality control sequence and sequencing notes in the VVOrfData spreadsheet before ordering this plasmid.
How to cite: DCT.VV.Orf30 was a gift from Jack Bennink & Jon Yewdell (Addgene plasmid # 12718 ; http://n2t.net/addgene:12718 ; RRID:Addgene_12718)
