[The description below was written by a language model from this plasmid's Addgene catalogue record.]
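Description:
DCT.VV.Orf30 is a mammalian expression plasmid built on the commercial pcDNA 3.1D V5-His-TOPO backbone (about 5.5 kb without insert), carrying a 1,023 bp open reading frame from vaccinia virus. The insert is designated VV.Orf30 within its library and is also listed as VV_WR_087, which ties it to the annotation of the WR strain. These names are specific to the collection, and the corresponding Copenhagen and WR strain ORF names are given in the library's accompanying data sheet rather than in this record. The ORF was introduced by TOPO cloning, and the insert can be sequenced from the upstream T7 primer site. The plasmid is maintained at high copy number in E. coli under ampicillin selection, and a neomycin resistance marker allows G418 selection of transfected mammalian cells.

No feature table is provided, so the promoter and tags are not stated explicitly. Vectors of this backbone family generally drive expression from a CMV immediate-early promoter and offer C-terminal V5 and polyhistidine tags, but the record does not say whether the ORF is in frame with those tags.

The plasmid belongs to a library of individually cloned vaccinia ORFs made for screening, in work aimed at identifying poxvirus CD8+ T cell determinants relevant to the design and characterisation of smallpox vaccines. Expressing a single viral ORF in transfected cells lets that gene product be tested as a source of T cell epitopes. Because the clone was made for screening, the depositors caution that its sequence may differ from the canonical GenBank version and should be checked against the available quality-control sequencing.
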