>Addgene plasmid #12718 | DCT.VV.Orf30 | addgene partial sequence | sequence record 19113 | T7 5'-TAATACGACTCACTATAGGG-3'
TGGCGGAGTAAGTGTTGAGCTCCCTAAACGGGATCCGCCTCCGGGAGTACCCACTGATGAGATGTTATTA
AACGTGGATAAAATGCATGACGTGATAGCTCCCGCTAAGCTTTTAGAATATGTGCATATAGGACCACTAG
CAAAAGATAAAGAGGATAAAGTAAAGAAAAGATATCCAGAGTTTAGATTAGTCAACACAGGACCCGGTGG
TCTTTCGGCATTGTTAAGACAATCGTATAATGGAACCGCACCCAATTGCTGTCGCACTTTTAATCGTACT
CATTATTGGAAGAAGGATGGAAAGATATCAGATAAGTATGAAGAGGGTGCAGTATTAGAATCGTGTTGGC
CAGACGTTCACGACACCGGAAAATGCGATGTTGATTTATTCGACTGGTGTCAGGGGGATACGTTCGATAG
AAACATATGCCATCAGTGGATCGGTTCAGCCTTTAATAGGAGTAATAGAACTGTAGAGGGTCAACAATCG
TTAATAAATCTGTATAATAAGATGCAAACATTATGTAGTAAAGATGCTAGTGTACCAATATGTGAATCAT
TTTTGCATCATTTACGCGCACACAATACAGAAGATAGCAAAGAGATGATCGATTATATTCTAAGACAACA
GTCTGCGGACTTTAAACAGAAATATATGAGATGTAGTTATCCCACTAGAGATAAGTTAGAAGAGTCATTA
AAATATGCGGAACCTCGAG
